Addgene plasmid #224547: pEA038
Purpose: Blast-T2A-2xHA-FKPB12(dTagDegron) mouse Nipbl N-term targeting vector
Depositing lab: Elphege Nora. Depositing organization: University of California, San Francisco (UCSF). Publication: Synergy between regulatory elements can render cohesin dispensable for distal enhancer function. Hansen KL, Adachi AS, Braccioli L, Kadvani S, Boileau RM, Martinovic M, Pokorny B, Shah R, Anderson EC, Zhang K, Carel I, Bonitto K, Blelloch R, Fudenberg G, de Wit E, Nora EP. Science. 2025 Nov 27:eadt4221. doi: 10.1126/science.adt4221. PubMed 41308125.
Backbone
  Vector backbone: puc19
  Vector type: Mouse Targeting
  Selectable markers: Blasticidin
Growth in bacteria
  Bacterial resistance: Ampicillin, 100 μg/mL
  Growth temperature: 37°C
  Growth strain: DH5alpha
  Copy number: Unknown
Gene/Insert
  Gene/Insert name: FKBP12F36V degron (dTAG system), blasticidin, 2xHA tag
  Species: Synthetic
Terms and licenses: Academic/Nonprofit Terms; Industry Terms: Not Available to Industry
How to cite: pEA038 was a gift from Elphege Nora (Addgene plasmid # 224547 ; http://n2t.net/addgene:224547 ; RRID:Addgene_224547)
