[The description below was written by a language model from this plasmid's Addgene catalogue record and pLannotate feature annotations shown in this document.]
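Description:
pEA038 is a pUC19-based mouse gene-targeting (homology donor) plasmid of about 5.4 kb, designed to knock a degron cassette into the N-terminus of the endogenous mouse Nipbl gene, which encodes the cohesin loader. It is maintained in E. coli through the high-copy ColE1/pUC origin and selected with ampicillin via the AmpR (β-lactamase) gene and its own promoter. Remnants of the pUC19 cloning region (lacZα fragment, lac promoter and operator, CAP site) flank the insert, and small bom, rop and lacI fragments are backbone leftovers with no evident role in the design.

The payload is a single synthetic open reading frame arranged as blasticidin S deaminase (BSD), a T2A self-cleaving peptide, a 2xHA epitope tag, and the FKBP12 F36V mutant (annotated as DmrB), the degron of the dTAG system. The T2A is stated in the catalogue purpose but not annotated, and only a fragment of the HA tag was detected by the annotation software. No mammalian promoter is annotated upstream of BSD, consistent with a design in which the cassette is expressed from the endogenous Nipbl promoter after in-frame integration. T2A would then separate the resistance protein from HA-FKBP12(F36V)-tagged NIPBL. The unannotated stretches of roughly 1 kb on either side of the cassette are presumably the Nipbl homology arms, though the record does not describe them, nor does it state how targeting is induced.

Correctly targeted mouse cells are selected with blasticidin, the HA tag allows detection of the fusion protein, and adding dTAG ligands that bind the F36V mutant but not wild-type FKBP12 triggers rapid NIPBL degradation. This supports acute depletion studies of cohesin loading.
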