Features (pLannotate 1.2.2; 13 found; start..end, strand, type, name):
    137..236     +  misc_feature   bom (fragment): basis of mobility region from pBR322
    242..395     -  CDS            lacZα (fragment): LacZα fragment of β-galactosidase; lacZ fragment
   1364..1759    +  CDS            BSD: blasticidin S deaminase; Aspergillus terreus BSD; confers resistance to blasticidin
   1835..1857    +  CDS            HA (fragment): HA (human influenza hemagglutinin) epitope tag
   1898..2218    +  CDS            DmrB: F36V mutant of FK506-binding protein FKBP12 binds synthetic ligands that do not bind wild-type FKBP
   3181..3197    -  protein_bind   lac operator: The lac repressor binds to the lac operator to inhibit transcription in E. coli. This inhibition can be relieved by adding lactose or isopropyl-β-D-thiogalactopyranoside (IPTG). lac repressor encoded by lacI
   3205..3235    -  promoter       lac promoter: promoter for the E. coli lac operon
   3250..3271    -  protein_bind   CAP binding site: CAP binding activates transcription in the presence of cAMP. E. coli catabolite activator protein
   3284..3376    -  CDS            lacI (fragment): lac repressor; lacI; The lac repressor binds to the lac operator to inhibit transcription in E. coli. This inhibition can be relieved by adding lactose or isopropyl-β-D-thiogalactopyranoside (IPTG).
   3559..4147    -  rep_origin     ori: high-copy-number ColE1/pMB1/pBR322/pUC origin of replication
   4318..5178    -  CDS            AmpR: β-lactamase; bla; confers resistance to ampicillin, carbenicillin, and related antibiotics
   5179..5283    -  promoter       AmpR promoter: bla
   5378..35      +  CDS            rop (fragment) (across the origin): Rop protein, which maintains plasmids at low copy number; rop
>Addgene plasmid #224547 | pEA038 | addgene full sequence | sequence record 454189 | Addgene NGS Result
TCGCGCGTTTCGGTGATGACGGTGAAAACCTCTGACACATGCAGCTCCCGGAGACGGTCACAGCTTGTCT
GTAAGCGGATGCCGGGAGCAGACAAGCCCGTCAGGGCGCGTCAGCGGGTGTTGGCGGGTGTCGGGGCTGG
CTTAACTATGCGGCATCAGAGCAGATTGTACTGAGAGTGCACCATATGCGGTGTGAAATACCGCACAGAT
GCGTAAGGAGAAAATACCGCATCAGGCGCCATTCGCCATTCAGGCTGCGCAACTGTTGGGAAGGGCGATC
GGTGCGGGCCTCTTCGCTATTACGCCAGCTGGCGAAAGGGGGATGTGCTGCAAGGCGATTAAGTTGGGTA
ACGCCAGGGTTTTCCCAGTCACGACGTTGTAAAACGACGGCCAGTTCGCGAGAAACAGGGGAAGATGGAC
AGGCGAGATAGCTCAGCAAGGAAAAGCACCAACCACAAGCCTGAGCTGCTGAGTACAGTCCTCCAGACTC
TTGTGCTGAGGGAAAGATCCTAGTTCCGCAGATTATCTTCTGATCTGCACACACATCAGTCATAGCAGGC
ACACAACAATACACGTGGACACTAAGTGAACAAATAGTAACAAATTACAAATGGGGCAGGGGAGGAGGAG
GGACATATCAAGTGTGTCACAAAGGAATATACAGCAATTTACTGAGAAAATATTGGGCAATAAATGTCAT
AAATTCAGTTATCCTAAGGTAAAATGGCTGTGGAATGAAAGTGTTCTTGAATTGTAGGATTTAGAAGAGA
GGAGAATAAAAGTCTCACACTGCAAACCACAAGGATCCAAAAGAATCTGAAGAGATACTCTTGGTAGGAG
GGGCAAGTCCATTTAGAGAGTAAAAAGGGAACTAGACAAGAAATTGAAGCCAGATTATTAAGTAAAAATT
TTATTGTATTTAGAGTTTAGAAAGAGTACCCTGCCCTAGCAGTATATACACCAGAAGTTAAGAAACAAGA
TTCTGGAGCTAGATTGTGTCATTAGAATTACAGCTCCAGTAGTTACTTTAAACTCACTGTAATTTTCTCA
TTAGTAAAATGCAGAAAAGAGTAATACTCTGCTGTACCTGGGTTGTTGTGAGACCTAAATCTTAATGTAT
ACAAAGCATTTTGCAGTGTTTAATGTATGGCACATGCTTGTTAAACACATTGAACAAATAGAAGCTAAGA
GTTTTGTTTCTAAATGAATAAGTATCTCTCTGCTACTCATATATTTGACAAAGTTCTACAAATAATTATA
TGGTTTTCTTTGTGTGTGTTGCAGAGTTTGGGAAATGGAAAGTAATGACAGCTGGCACCTGAACTAAATA
CTTTCATAGACAACACCATTCCAGAACTTCAGGATGGCCAAGCCTTTGTCTCAAGAAGAATCCACCCTCA
TTGAAAGAGCAACGGCTACAATCAACAGCATCCCCATCTCTGAAGACTACAGCGTCGCCAGCGCAGCTCT
CTCTAGCGACGGCCGCATCTTCACTGGTGTCAATGTATATCATTTTACTGGGGGACCTTGTGCAGAACTC
GTGGTGCTGGGCACTGCTGCTGCTGCGGCAGCTGGCAACCTGACTTGTATCGTCGCGATCGGAAATGAGA
ACAGGGGCATCTTGAGCCCCTGCGGACGGTGCCGACAGGTGCTTCTCGATCTGCATCCTGGGATCAAAGC
CATAGTGAAGGACAGTGATGGACAGCCGACGGCAGTTGGGATTCGTGAATTGCTGCCCTCTGGTTATGTG
TGGGAGGGCGCTAGCGGCAGTGGAGAGGGCAGAGGAAGTCTGCTAACATGCGGTGACGTCGAGGAGAATC
CTGGCCCAGGTACCTACCCATACGACGTACCCGATTATGCTGGCTACCCCTACGACGTGCCCGACTACGC
CGCCGGCGGAGTGCAGGTGGAAACCATCTCCCCAGGAGACGGGCGCACCTTCCCCAAGCGCGGCCAGACC
TGCGTGGTGCACTACACCGGGATGCTTGAAGATGGAAAGAAAGTTGATTCCTCCCGGGACAGAAACAAGC
CCTTTAAGTTTATGCTAGGCAAGCAGGAGGTGATCCGAGGCTGGGAAGAAGGGGTTGCCCAGATGAGTGT
GGGTCAGAGAGCCAAACTGACTATATCTCCAGATTATGCCTATGGTGCCACTGGGCACCCAGGCATCATC
CCACCACATGCCACTCTCGTCTTCGATGTGGAGCTTCTAAAACTGGAAAGTGGTGGCGGTGGCTCGGGCG
GTGGTGGGTCGGGTGGCTCCGGAATGAATGGGGATATGCCCCATGTCCCCATAACTACGCTTGCGGGGAT
TGCTAGTCTTACGGACCGTAAGTTTGCATAATTTTCCTAAGTTCTTTACTTTGCTAATACTCATTTTTAG
AGACAAAAAATTACCTTTAATGTCACATATAACAGAAAATATGTATTTGATTAGTGTGGGGGGAGTAGCA
AAATTAATGTTTCCACCTAATACATAAATTTAATTTCTTCATCCTTCTGTGAACTCCTAAAGAAATGATA
GTGTGATAATTTTTATAAAGACCTTAAAAATCAATAAGGACTTTAGAAAAATGACACAAAGCTTTAAGAG
ATGTTAAAACTTAAATAAACATGGGTTAATAAACAAAACTATGGTCTTTTTTTTAAGAAAGCGTTTACAA
AAACAGTACCTGAAAGTGTCCTCCAAGAATGAGAAATTGATCGCCCACATTACCTAAACTGTAGTGGTCC
TGATTTTTTTAATATCAGGTTGAATTGTTAGTTAGAATTTGTTAACAGGTATGAGATATGTCATCACTAT
GAGAGCCCACTTTACTCTGAACACTAAGGTATTAAAAATTATTGTCAATACTTAGAAATTTAGTTAATAG
AAGTTTTAAGGTTCATATTTTGGTAGACACATAACTATTCTTTTCCTTGGGTAATGGCACAGAGTCTGCC
CAAGTGTTTGTCCCTATGTCATCCTCCTTTTAGTATAGGAATAGAGATAAAGGAAAGGCCAGAAAAGAAA
AAACAAAATGAAAACATAAATACCTTTTTCTTATAGCAGTATGTAAGATATGGAACTTTGCAATAATCTA
TGAAAAAATAACTTCCAGAACTGTTTTCAACTGTGCTCAGAATCCCTCCCTGGGTTTTATGCATGGCGTA
ATCATGGTCATAGCTGTTTCCTGTGTGAAATTGTTATCCGCTCACAATTCCACACAACATACGAGCCGGA
AGCATAAAGTGTAAAGCCTGGGGTGCCTAATGAGTGAGCTAACTCACATTAATTGCGTTGCGCTCACTGC
CCGCTTTCCAGTCGGGAAACCTGTCGTGCCAGCTGCATTAATGAATCGGCCAACGCGCGGGGAGAGGCGG
TTTGCGTATTGGGCGCTCTTCCGCTTCCTCGCTCACTGACTCGCTGCGCTCGGTCGTTCGGCTGCGGCGA
GCGGTATCAGCTCACTCAAAGGCGGTAATACGGTTATCCACAGAATCAGGGGATAACGCAGGAAAGAACA
TGTGAGCAAAAGGCCAGCAAAAGGCCAGGAACCGTAAAAAGGCCGCGTTGCTGGCGTTTTTCCATAGGCT
CCGCCCCCCTGACGAGCATCACAAAAATCGACGCTCAAGTCAGAGGTGGCGAAACCCGACAGGACTATAA
AGATACCAGGCGTTTCCCCCTGGAAGCTCCCTCGTGCGCTCTCCTGTTCCGACCCTGCCGCTTACCGGAT
ACCTGTCCGCCTTTCTCCCTTCGGGAAGCGTGGCGCTTTCTCATAGCTCACGCTGTAGGTATCTCAGTTC
GGTGTAGGTCGTTCGCTCCAAGCTGGGCTGTGTGCACGAACCCCCCGTTCAGCCCGACCGCTGCGCCTTA
TCCGGTAACTATCGTCTTGAGTCCAACCCGGTAAGACACGACTTATCGCCACTGGCAGCAGCCACTGGTA
ACAGGATTAGCAGAGCGAGGTATGTAGGCGGTGCTACAGAGTTCTTGAAGTGGTGGCCTAACTACGGCTA
CACTAGAAGAACAGTATTTGGTATCTGCGCTCTGCTGAAGCCAGTTACCTTCGGAAAAAGAGTTGGTAGC
TCTTGATCCGGCAAACAAACCACCGCTGGTAGCGGTGGTTTTTTTGTTTGCAAGCAGCAGATTACGCGCA
GAAAAAAAGGATCTCAAGAAGATCCTTTGATCTTTTCTACGGGGTCTGACGCTCAGTGGAACGAAAACTC
ACGTTAAGGGATTTTGGTCATGAGATTATCAAAAAGGATCTTCACCTAGATCCTTTTAAATTAAAAATGA
AGTTTTAAATCAATCTAAAGTATATATGAGTAAACTTGGTCTGACAGTTACCAATGCTTAATCAGTGAGG
CACCTATCTCAGCGATCTGTCTATTTCGTTCATCCATAGTTGCCTGACTCCCCGTCGTGTAGATAACTAC
GATACGGGAGGGCTTACCATCTGGCCCCAGTGCTGCAATGATACCGCGAGACCCACGCTCACCGGCTCCA
GATTTATCAGCAATAAACCAGCCAGCCGGAAGGGCCGAGCGCAGAAGTGGTCCTGCAACTTTATCCGCCT
CCATCCAGTCTATTAATTGTTGCCGGGAAGCTAGAGTAAGTAGTTCGCCAGTTAATAGTTTGCGCAACGT
TGTTGCCATTGCTACAGGCATCGTGGTGTCACGCTCGTCGTTTGGTATGGCTTCATTCAGCTCCGGTTCC
CAACGATCAAGGCGAGTTACATGATCCCCCATGTTGTGCAAAAAAGCGGTTAGCTCCTTCGGTCCTCCGA
TCGTTGTCAGAAGTAAGTTGGCCGCAGTGTTATCACTCATGGTTATGGCAGCACTGCATAATTCTCTTAC
TGTCATGCCATCCGTAAGATGCTTTTCTGTGACTGGTGAGTACTCAACCAAGTCATTCTGAGAATAGTGT
ATGCGGCGACCGAGTTGCTCTTGCCCGGCGTCAATACGGGATAATACCGCGCCACATAGCAGAACTTTAA
AAGTGCTCATCATTGGAAAACGTTCTTCGGGGCGAAAACTCTCAAGGATCTTACCGCTGTTGAGATCCAG
TTCGATGTAACCCACTCGTGCACCCAACTGATCTTCAGCATCTTTTACTTTCACCAGCGTTTCTGGGTGA
GCAAAAACAGGAAGGCAAAATGCCGCAAAAAAGGGAATAAGGGCGACACGGAAATGTTGAATACTCATAC
TCTTCCTTTTTCAATATTATTGAAGCATTTATCAGGGTTATTGTCTCATGAGCGGATACATATTTGAATG
TATTTAGAAAAATAAACAAATAGGGGTTCCGCGCACATTTCCCCGAAAAGTGCCACCTGACGTCTAAGAA
ACCATTATTATCATGACATTAACCTATAAAAATAGGCGTATCACGAGGCCCTTTCGTC
